Addgene plasmid #248196: pcDNA3-Arl13b-PR-EGFP-TurboID
Purpose: Mammalian expression of truncated Arl13b containing the Proline-Rich domain at the C-terminus (cytosol localization).
Depositing lab: Xuecai Ge. Depositing organization: University of California, Merced. Publication: Numb positively regulates Hedgehog signaling at the ciliary pocket. Liu X, Yam PT, Schlienger S, Cai E, Zhang J, Chen WJ, Torres Gutierrez O, Jimenez Amilburu V, Ramamurthy V, Ting AY, Branon TC, Cayouette M, Gen R, Marks T, Kong JH, Charron F, Ge X. Nat Commun. 2024 Apr 25;15(1):3365. doi: 10.1038/s41467-024-47244-1. PubMed 38664376.
Backbone
  Vector backbone: pcDNA3
  Backbone size w/o insert (bp): 5382
  Total vector size (bp): 7308
  Vector type: Mammalian Expression
  Selectable markers: Neomycin (select with G418)
Growth in bacteria
  Bacterial resistance: Ampicillin, 100 μg/mL
  Growth temperature: 37°C
  Growth strain: DH5alpha
  Copy number: Unknown
Gene/Insert
  Gene/Insert name: The Arl13b noncilium targeting sequence-EGFP-TurboID (alt name: Arl13b nonCTS- EGFP-TurboID)
  Species: M. musculus (mouse)
  Insert size (bp): 1926
  Mutation: Truncated to only contain the PR domain
  Entrez Gene: Arl13b (a.k.a. A530097K21Rik, A930014M17Rik, Arl2l1, C530009C10Rik, hnn)
  Promoter: CMV
  Tag / fusion protein: EGFP (C terminal on insert); TurboID (C terminal on insert)
  Cloning method: Gibson Cloning
  Sequencing primers: 5′ CGCAAATGGGCGGTAGGCGTG
Terms and licenses: Academic/Nonprofit Terms; Industry Terms: Not Available to Industry
How to cite: pcDNA3-Arl13b-PR-EGFP-TurboID was a gift from Xuecai Ge (Addgene plasmid # 248196 ; http://n2t.net/addgene:248196 ; RRID:Addgene_248196)
