[The description below was written by a language model from this plasmid's Addgene catalogue record and pLannotate feature annotations shown in this document.]
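Description:
pcDNA3-Arl13b-PR-EGFP-TurboID is a mammalian expression plasmid of about 7.3 kb built on the pcDNA3 backbone. It is propagated in E. coli through a high-copy ColE1/pUC-type origin with ampicillin selection (AmpR under its own bla promoter), and it also carries an f1 phage origin. For selection in mammalian cells, an SV40 early promoter drives the neomycin phosphotransferase gene, followed by an SV40 polyadenylation signal, allowing G418 selection of stable transfectants. Small annotated fragments (bom, lac promoter/operator, lacI, ble, a short HIV-1 LTR match) appear to be backbone remnants rather than functional parts.

The payload is a single fusion open reading frame transcribed from the CMV immediate early enhancer/promoter and terminated by the bovine growth hormone poly(A) signal, with flanking T7 and SP6 phage promoters typical of pcDNA3. The coding region begins with a short fragment of mouse Arl13b, truncated to retain only the C-terminal proline-rich (PR) domain, and continues into EGFP and then TurboID, an engineered E. coli biotin ligase with high catalytic efficiency used for proximity labelling. The feature table also shows a nuclear export signal from HIV Rev at the end of the fusion, which is not mentioned in the catalogue fields. Full-length Arl13b is a cilium-specific protein, but this truncation lacks the cilium-targeting sequence, so the fusion localises to the cytosol. EGFP allows localisation to be checked by fluorescence, while TurboID biotinylates nearby proteins. Given its description as a non-cilium-targeted version, the construct most plausibly serves as a cytosolic comparison for cilium-targeted TurboID fusions in proximity proteomics, although the record does not state this explicitly.
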