Features (pLannotate 1.2.2; 24 found; start..end, strand, type, name):
     28..80      -  misc_feature   bom (fragment): basis of mobility region from pBR322
    235..614     +  enhancer       CMV enhancer: human cytomegalovirus immediate early enhancer
    615..818     +  promoter       CMV promoter: human cytomegalovirus (CMV) immediate early promoter
    814..847     +  LTR            5' LTR (truncated) (fragment): truncated 5' long terminal repeat (LTR) from HIV-1
    863..881     +  promoter       T7 promoter: promoter for bacteriophage T7 RNA polymerase
    904..1104    +  CDS            Arl13b (fragment): AR13B_MOUSE - Also known as Arl2l1. Experimental evidence at protein level: Swiss-Prot protein existence level 1. Cilium-specific protein required to control the microtubule- based, ciliary axoneme structure. May act by maintaining the association between IFT subcomplexes A and B. Binds GTP but is not able to hydrolyze it; the GTPase activity remains unclear. Required to pattern the neural tube. Involved in cerebral cortex development: required for the initial formation of a polarized radial glial scaffold, the first step in the construction of the cerebral cortex, by regulating ciliary signal
   1111..1827    +  CDS            EGFP: EGFP is a basic (constitutively fluorescent) green fluorescent protein published in 1996, derived from Aequorea victoria. It is reported to be a rapidly-maturing weak dimer with moderate acid sensitivity.
   1834..2790    +  CDS            TurboID: mutant of the E. coli biotin ligase BioID engineered for improved catalytic efficiency (Branon et al., 2018)
   2797..2823    +  CDS            NES: nuclear export signal from the HIV Rev protein (Fischer et al., 1995)
   2860..2878    -  promoter       SP6 promoter: promoter for bacteriophage SP6 RNA polymerase
   2904..3128    +  polyA_signal   bGH poly(A) signal: bovine growth hormone polyadenylation signal
   3132..3153    +  promoter       SV40 promoter (fragment): SV40 enhancer and early promoter
   3174..3602    +  rep_origin     f1 ori (sequence partly withheld): f1 bacteriophage origin of replication; arrow indicates direction of (+) strand synthesis
   3616..3945    +  promoter       SV40 promoter: SV40 enhancer and early promoter
   4012..4803    +  CDS            neo: KKA2_KLEPN - Also known as kan, nptII. Experimental evidence at protein level: Swiss-Prot protein existence level 1. Resistance to kanamycin, neomycin, paromomycin, ribostamycin, butirosin and gentamicin B. From Klebsiella pneumoniae.
   4827..4985    +  CDS            ble (fragment): BLE_KLEPN - Experimental evidence at protein level: Swiss-Prot protein existence level 1. Binding protein with a strong affinity to the bleomycin family of antibiotics. Binds to CL990; an antimitotic-antibiotic compound. From Klebsiella pneumoniae.
   4980..5101    +  polyA_signal   SV40 poly(A) signal: SV40 polyadenylation signal
   5174..5190    -  protein_bind   lac operator: The lac repressor binds to the lac operator to inhibit transcription in E. coli. This inhibition can be relieved by adding lactose or isopropyl-β-D-thiogalactopyranoside (IPTG). lac repressor encoded by lacI
   5198..5228    -  promoter       lac promoter: promoter for the E. coli lac operon
   5243..5264    -  protein_bind   CAP binding site: CAP binding activates transcription in the presence of cAMP. E. coli catabolite activator protein
   5277..5369    -  CDS            lacI (fragment): lac repressor; lacI; The lac repressor binds to the lac operator to inhibit transcription in E. coli. This inhibition can be relieved by adding lactose or isopropyl-β-D-thiogalactopyranoside (IPTG).
   5552..6140    -  rep_origin     ori: high-copy-number ColE1/pMB1/pBR322/pUC origin of replication
   6311..7171    -  CDS            AmpR: β-lactamase; bla; confers resistance to ampicillin, carbenicillin, and related antibiotics
   7172..7276    -  promoter       AmpR promoter: bla
>Addgene plasmid #248196 | pcDNA3-Arl13b-PR-EGFP-TurboID | addgene full sequence | sequence record 494571 | Addgene NGS Result
GACGGATCGGGAGATCTCCCGATCCCCTATGGTGCACTCTCAGTACAATCTGCTCTGATGCCGCATAGTT
AAGCCAGTATCTGCTCCCTGCTTGTGTGTTGGAGGTCGCTGAGTAGTGCGCGAGCAAAATTTAAGCTACA
ACAAGGCAAGGCTTGACCGACAATTGCATGAAGAATCTGCTTAGGGTTAGGCGTTTTGCGCTGCTTCGCG
ATGTACGGGCCAGATATACGCGTTGACATTGATTATTGACTAGTTATTAATAGTAATCAATTACGGGGTC
ATTAGTTCATAGCCCATATATGGAGTTCCGCGTTACATAACTTACGGTAAATGGCCCGCCTGGCTGACCG
CCCAACGACCCCCGCCCATTGACGTCAATAATGACGTATGTTCCCATAGTAACGCCAATAGGGACTTTCC
ATTGACGTCAATGGGTGGAGTATTTACGGTAAACTGCCCACTTGGCAGTACATCAAGTGTATCATATGCC
AAGTACGCCCCCTATTGACGTCAATGACGGTAAATGGCCCGCCTGGCATTATGCCCAGTACATGACCTTA
TGGGACTTTCCTACTTGGCAGTACATCTACGTATTAGTCATCGCTATTACCATGGTGATGCGGTTTTGGC
AGTACATCAATGGGCGTGGATAGCGGTTTGACTCACGGGGATTTCCAAGTCTCCACCCCATTGACGTCAA
TGGGAGTTTGTTTTGGCACCAAAATCAACGGGACTTTCCAAAATGTCGTAACAACTCCGCCCCATTGACG
CAAATGGGCGGTAGGCGTGTACGGTGGGAGGTCTATATAAGCAGAGCTCTCTGGCTAACTAGAGAACCCA
CTGCTTACTGGCTTATCGAAATTAATACGACTCACTATAGGGAGACCCAAGCTTGCCACCATGGTCAATA
CAGACGAGTCTACTCCAAAGAGTCCCACGCCTCCCCAACCTCCCCCTCCTGTTGGCTGGGGAACCCCCAA
AGTCACTAGACTTCCAAAACTTGAGCCTCTTGGTGAAACACGTCACAATGATTTCTATGGGAAGCCGCTG
CCTCCCCTGGCTGTGCGACAGAGACCTAACGGTGATGCTCAGGACACGATCTCAGGATCCATGGTGAGCA
AGGGCGAGGAGCTGTTCACCGGGGTGGTGCCCATCCTGGTCGAGCTGGACGGCGACGTAAACGGCCACAA
GTTCAGCGTGTCCGGCGAGGGCGAGGGCGATGCCACCTACGGCAAGCTGACCCTGAAGTTCATCTGCACC
ACCGGCAAGCTGCCCGTGCCCTGGCCCACCCTCGTGACCACCCTGACCTACGGCGTGCAGTGCTTCAGCC
GCTACCCCGACCACATGAAGCAGCACGACTTCTTCAAGTCCGCCATGCCCGAAGGCTACGTCCAGGAGCG
CACCATCTTCTTCAAGGACGACGGCAACTACAAGACCCGCGCCGAGGTGAAGTTCGAGGGCGACACCCTG
GTGAACCGCATCGAGCTGAAGGGCATCGACTTCAAGGAGGACGGCAACATCCTGGGGCACAAGCTGGAGT
ACAACTACAACAGCCACAACGTCTATATCATGGCCGACAAGCAGAAGAACGGCATCAAGGTGAACTTCAA
GATCCGCCACAACATCGAGGACGGCAGCGTGCAGCTCGCCGACCACTACCAGCAGAACACCCCCATCGGC
GACGGCCCCGTGCTGCTGCCCGACAACCACTACCTGAGCACCCAGTCCGCCCTGAGCAAAGACCCCAACG
AGAAGCGCGATCACATGGTCCTGCTGGAGTTCGTGACCGCCGCCGGGATCACTCTCGGCATGGACGAGCT
GTACAAGGCTAGCAAAGACAATACTGTGCCTCTGAAGCTGATCGCTCTCCTGGCTAATGGCGAGTTCCAT
AGTGGCGAACAGCTGGGAGAAACCCTGGGCATGTCCAGGGCCGCTATCAACAAGCACATTCAGACTCTGC
GCGACTGGGGCGTGGACGTGTTCACCGTGCCCGGAAAGGGCTACTCTCTGCCCGAGCCTATCCCGCTGCT
GAACGCTAAACAGATTCTGGGACAGCTGGACGGCGGGAGCGTGGCAGTCCTGCCTGTGGTCGACTCCACC
AATCAGTACCTGCTGGATCGAATCGGCGAGCTGAAGAGTGGGGATGCTTGCATTGCAGAATATCAGCAGG
CAGGGAGAGGAAGCAGAGGGAGGAAATGGTTCTCTCCTTTTGGAGCTAACCTGTACCTGAGTATGTTTTG
GCGCCTGAAGCGGGGACCAGCAGCAATCGGCCTGGGCCCGGTCATCGGAATTGTCATGGCAGAAGCGCTG
CGAAAGCTGGGAGCAGACAAGGTGCGAGTCAAATGGCCCAATGACCTGTATCTGCAGGATAGAAAGCTGG
CAGGCATCCTGGTGGAGCTGGCCGGAATAACAGGCGATGCTGCACAGATCGTCATTGGCGCCGGGATTAA
CGTGGCTATGAGGCGCGTGGAGGAAAGCGTGGTCAATCAGGGCTGGATCACACTGCAGGAAGCAGGGATT
AACCTGGACAGGAATACTCTGGCCGCTACGCTGATCCGAGAGCTGCGGGCAGCCCTGGAACTGTTCGAGC
AGGAAGGCCTGGCTCCATATCTGCCACGGTGGGAGAAGCTGGATAACTTCATCAATAGACCCGTGAAGCT
GATCATTGGGGACAAAGAGATTTTCGGGATTAGCCGGGGGATTGATAAACAGGGAGCCCTGCTGCTGGAA
CAGGACGGAGTTATCAAACCCTGGATGGGCGGAGAAATCAGTCTGCGGTCTGCCGAAAAGCTGCAGCTGC
CTCCCCTGGAGCGCCTGACCCTGGACTAATAGCTCGAGCATGCATCTAGAGGGCCCTATTCTATAGTGTC
ACCTAAATGCTAGAGCTCGCTGATCAGCCTCGACTGTGCCTTCTAGTTGCCAGCCATCTGTTGTTTGCCC
CTCCCCCGTGCCTTCCTTGACCCTGGAAGGTGCCACTCCCACTGTCCTTTCCTAATAAAATGAGGAAATT
GCATCGCATTGTCTGAGTAGGTGTCATTCTATTCTGGGGGGTGGGGTGGGGCAGGACAGCAAGGGGGAGG
ATTGGGAAGACAATAGCAGGCATGCTGGGGATGCGGTGGGCTCTATGGCTTCTGAGGCGGAAAGAACCAG
CTGGGGCTCTAGGGGGTATCCCC
[124 nt withheld, positions 3174-3297]
C
[91 nt withheld, positions 3299-3389]
A
[49 nt withheld, positions 3391-3439]
CCTTTGACGTTGGAGTCCACGTTCTTT
[37 nt withheld, positions 3467-3503]
ACCCTATCTCGGTCTATTCTTTTGATTTATAAGGGATTTTGCCGATTTCGGCCTATTGGTTAAAAAATGA
GCTGATTTAACAAAAATTTAACGCGAATTAATTCTGTGGAATGTGTGTCAGTTAGGGTGTGGAAAGTCCC
CAGGCTCCCCAGCAGGCAGAAGTATGCAAAGCATGCATCTCAATTAGTCAGCAACCAGGTGTGGAAAGTC
CCCAGGCTCCCCAGCAGGCAGAAGTATGCAAAGCATGCATCTCAATTAGTCAGCAACCATAGTCCCGCCC
CTAACTCCGCCCATCCCGCCCCTAACTCCGCCCAGTTCCGCCCATTCTCCGCCCCATGGCTGACTAATTT
TTTTTATTTATGCAGAGGCCGAGGCCGCCTCTGCCTCTGAGCTATTCCAGAAGTAGTGAGGAGGCTTTTT
TGGAGGCCTAGGCTTTTGCAAAAAGCTCCCGGGAGCTTGTATATCCATTTTCGGATCTGATCAAGAGACA
GGATGAGGATCGTTTCGCATGATTGAACAAGATGGATTGCACGCAGGTTCTCCGGCCGCTTGGGTGGAGA
GGCTATTCGGCTATGACTGGGCACAACAGACAATCGGCTGCTCTGATGCCGCCGTGTTCCGGCTGTCAGC
GCAGGGGCGCCCGGTTCTTTTTGTCAAGACCGACCTGTCCGGTGCCCTGAATGAACTGCAGGACGAGGCA
GCGCGGCTATCGTGGCTGGCCACGACGGGCGTTCCTTGCGCAGCTGTGCTCGACGTTGTCACTGAAGCGG
GAAGGGACTGGCTGCTATTGGGCGAAGTGCCGGGGCAGGATCTCCTGTCATCTCACCTTGCTCCTGCCGA
GAAAGTATCCATCATGGCTGATGCAATGCGGCGGCTGCATACGCTTGATCCGGCTACCTGCCCATTCGAC
CACCAAGCGAAACATCGCATCGAGCGAGCACGTACTCGGATGGAAGCCGGTCTTGTCGATCAGGATGATC
TGGACGAAGAGCATCAGGGGCTCGCGCCAGCCGAACTGTTCGCCAGGCTCAAGGCGCGCATGCCCGACGG
CGAGGATCTCGTCGTGACCCATGGCGATGCCTGCTTGCCGAATATCATGGTGGAAAATGGCCGCTTTTCT
GGATTCATCGACTGTGGCCGGCTGGGTGTGGCGGACCGCTATCAGGACATAGCGTTGGCTACCCGTGATA
TTGCTGAAGAGCTTGGCGGCGAATGGGCTGACCGCTTCCTCGTGCTTTACGGTATCGCCGCTCCCGATTC
GCAGCGCATCGCCTTCTATCGCCTTCTTGACGAGTTCTTCTGAGCGGGACTCTGGGGTTCGAAATGACCG
ACCAAGCGACGCCCAACCTGCCATCACGAGATTTCGATTCCACCGCCGCCTTCTATGAAAGGTTGGGCTT
CGGAATCGTTTTCCGGGACGCCGGCTGGATGATCCTCCAGCGCGGGGATCTCATGCTGGAGTTCTTCGCC
CACCCCAACTTGTTTATTGCAGCTTATAATGGTTACAAATAAAGCAATAGCATCACAAATTTCACAAATA
AAGCATTTTTTTCACTGCATTCTAGTTGTGGTTTGTCCAAACTCATCAATGTATCTTATCATGTCTGTAT
ACCGTCGACCTCTAGCTAGAGCTTGGCGTAATCATGGTCATAGCTGTTTCCTGTGTGAAATTGTTATCCG
CTCACAATTCCACACAACATACGAGCCGGAAGCATAAAGTGTAAAGCCTGGGGTGCCTAATGAGTGAGCT
AACTCACATTAATTGCGTTGCGCTCACTGCCCGCTTTCCAGTCGGGAAACCTGTCGTGCCAGCTGCATTA
ATGAATCGGCCAACGCGCGGGGAGAGGCGGTTTGCGTATTGGGCGCTCTTCCGCTTCCTCGCTCACTGAC
TCGCTGCGCTCGGTCGTTCGGCTGCGGCGAGCGGTATCAGCTCACTCAAAGGCGGTAATACGGTTATCCA
CAGAATCAGGGGATAACGCAGGAAAGAACATGTGAGCAAAAGGCCAGCAAAAGGCCAGGAACCGTAAAAA
GGCCGCGTTGCTGGCGTTTTTCCATAGGCTCCGCCCCCCTGACGAGCATCACAAAAATCGACGCTCAAGT
CAGAGGTGGCGAAACCCGACAGGACTATAAAGATACCAGGCGTTTCCCCCTGGAAGCTCCCTCGTGCGCT
CTCCTGTTCCGACCCTGCCGCTTACCGGATACCTGTCCGCCTTTCTCCCTTCGGGAAGCGTGGCGCTTTC
TCATAGCTCACGCTGTAGGTATCTCAGTTCGGTGTAGGTCGTTCGCTCCAAGCTGGGCTGTGTGCACAAA
CCCCCCGTTCAGCCCGACCGCTGCGCCTTATCCGGTAACTATCGTCTTGAGTCCAACCCGGTAAGACACG
ACTTATCGCCACTGGCAGCAGCCACTGGTAACAGGATTAGCAGAGCGAGGTATGTAGGCGGTGCTACAGA
GTTCTTGAAGTGGTGGCCTAACTACGGCTACACTAGAAGAACAGTATTTGGTATCTGCGCTCTGCTGAAG
CCAGTTACCTTCGGAAAAAGAGTTGGTAGCTCTTGATCCGGCAAACAAACCACCGCTGGTAGCGGTGGTT
TTTTTGTTTGCAAGCAGCAGATTACGCGCAGAAAAAAAGGATCTCAAGAAGATCCTTTGATCTTTTCTAC
GGGGTCTGACGCTCAGTGGAACGAAAACTCACGTTAAGGGATTTTGGTCATGAGATTATCAAAAAGGATC
TTCACCTAGATCCTTTTAAATTAAAAATGAAGTTTTAAATCAATCTAAAGTATATATGAGTAAACTTGGT
CTGACAGTTACCAATGCTTAATCAGTGAGGCACCTATCTCAGCGATCTGTCTATTTCGTTCATCCATAGT
TGCCTGACTCCCCGTCGTGTAGATAACTACGATACGGGAGGGCTTACCATCTGGCCCCAGTGCTGCAATG
ATACCGCGAGACCCACGCTCACCGGCTCCAGATTTATCAGCAATAAACCAGCCAGCCGGAAGGGCCGAGC
GCAGAAGTGGTCCTGCAACTTTATCCGCCTCCATCCAGTCTATTAATTGTTGCCGGGAAGCTAGAGTAAG
TAGTTCGCCAGTTAATAGTTTGCGCAACGTTGTTGCCATTGCTACAGGCATCGTGGTGTCACGCTCGTCG
TTTGGTATGGCTTCATTCAGCTCCGGTTCCCAACGATCAAGGCGAGTTACATGATCCCCCATGTTGTGCA
AAAAAGCGGTTAGCTCCTTCGGTCCTCCGATCGTTGTCAGAAGTAAGTTGGCCGCAGTGTTATCACTCAT
GGTTATGGCAGCACTGCATAATTCTCTTACTGTCATGCCATCCGTAAGATGCTTTTCTGTGACTGGTGAG
TACTCAACCAAGTCATTCTGAGAATAGTGTATGCGGCGACCGAGTTGCTCTTGCCCGGCGTCAATACGGG
ATAATACCGCGCCACATAGCAGAACTTTAAAAGTGCTCATCATTGGAAAACGTTCTTCGGGGCGAAAACT
CTCAAGGATCTTACCGCTGTTGAGATCCAGTTCGATGTAACCCACTCGTGCACCCAACTGATCTTCAGCA
TCTTTTACTTTCACCAGCGTTTCTGGGTGAGCAAAAACAGGAAGGCAAAATGCCGCAAAAAAGGGAATAA
GGGCGACACGGAAATGTTGAATACTCATACTCTTCCTTTTTCAATATTATTGAAGCATTTATCAGGGTTA
TTGTCTCATGAGCGGATACATATTTGAATGTATTTAGAAAAATAAACAAATAGGGGTTCCGCGCACATTT
CCCCGAAAAGTGCCACCTGACGTC
